Addgene plasmid #219810: pZac2.1-GfaABC1D -IgK-TurboID-HA
Purpose: Secreted HA-tagged TurboID for extracellular proximity labeling
Depositing lab: Cagla Eroglu. Depositing organization: Duke University. Publication: Astrocyte-secreted neurocan controls inhibitory synapse formation and function. Irala D, Wang S, Sakers K, Nagendren L, Ulloa Severino FP, Bindu DS, Savage JT, Eroglu C. Neuron. 2024 Mar 27:S0896-6273(24)00161-2. doi: 10.1016/j.neuron.2024.03.007. PubMed 38574730.
Backbone
  Vector backbone: pZac2.1
  Vector type: Mammalian Expression, AAV
Growth in bacteria
  Bacterial resistance: Ampicillin, 100 μg/mL
  Growth temperature: 37°C
  Growth strain: NEB Stable
  Copy number: High Copy
Gene/Insert
  Gene/Insert name: IgK
  Species: M. musculus (mouse)
  Entrez Gene: Igk (a.k.a. kappa)
Terms and licenses: Academic/Nonprofit Terms; Industry Terms: Not Available to Industry
How to cite: pZac2.1-GfaABC1D -IgK-TurboID-HA was a gift from Cagla Eroglu (Addgene plasmid # 219810 ; http://n2t.net/addgene:219810 ; RRID:Addgene_219810)
