[The description below was written by a language model from this plasmid's Addgene catalogue record and pLannotate feature annotations shown in this document.]
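Description:
pZac2.1-GfaABC1D-IgK-TurboID-HA is an AAV transfer plasmid (5,560 nt) built on the pZac2.1 backbone for expression in mammalian cells. It is maintained in E. coli through a high-copy ColE1/pUC-type origin and selected with ampicillin via the β-lactamase gene. The backbone also carries an f1 phage origin and remnants of a lac cloning region (lacI and lacZα fragments, CAP site, lac promoter and operator), which play no role in the payload. The recorded use of a recombination-deficient strain is consistent with the need to keep the repeats stable. Two AAV2 inverted terminal repeats flank the expression cassette and allow it to be packaged into recombinant AAV particles when helper functions are supplied.

Between the ITRs, the plasmid name indicates a GfaABC1D promoter, a compact GFAP-derived element commonly used for astrocyte-selective expression. The feature table does not annotate this promoter, although an unannotated stretch upstream of the chimeric β-globin/immunoglobulin intron would accommodate it. After the intron and a short T7 promoter comes the mouse Igκ light-chain leader, a signal peptide that routes the protein into the secretory pathway. It lies just upstream of TurboID, the engineered high-activity E. coli biotin ligase. An HA epitope tag is stated in the name and purpose but is not separately annotated. An SV40 polyadenylation signal with an adjacent large T antigen fragment follows the coding region.

The result is a secreted, HA-tagged TurboID that biotinylates nearby proteins outside the cell, enabling extracellular proximity labeling. It was deposited with a study of astrocyte-secreted factors in inhibitory synapse formation.
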