Features (pLannotate 1.2.2; 17 found; start..end, strand, type, name):
      2..94      +  CDS            lacI (fragment): lac repressor; lacI; The lac repressor binds to the lac operator to inhibit transcription in E. coli. This inhibition can be relieved by adding lactose or isopropyl-β-D-thiogalactopyranoside (IPTG).
    107..128     +  protein_bind   CAP binding site: CAP binding activates transcription in the presence of cAMP. E. coli catabolite activator protein
    143..173     +  promoter       lac promoter: promoter for the E. coli lac operon
    181..197     +  protein_bind   lac operator: The lac repressor binds to the lac operator to inhibit transcription in E. coli. This inhibition can be relieved by adding lactose or isopropyl-β-D-thiogalactopyranoside (IPTG). lac repressor encoded by lacI
    258..388     -  repeat_region  AAV2 ITR (fragment): inverted terminal repeat of adeno-associated virus serotype 2 inverted
   1239..1371    +  intron         chimeric intron: chimera between introns from human β-globin and immunoglobulin heavy chain genes
   1416..1434    +  promoter       T7 promoter: promoter for bacteriophage T7 RNA polymerase
   1475..1537    +  sig_peptide    Igκ leader: leader sequence from mouse immunoglobulin κ light chain
   1556..2515    +  CDS            TurboID: mutant of the E. coli biotin ligase BioID engineered for improved catalytic efficiency (Branon et al., 2018)
   2585..2706    -  polyA_signal   SV40 poly(A) signal: SV40 polyadenylation signal
   2729..2797    -  CDS            large T antigen (fragment): large T antigen from SV40 (simian virus 40)
   2868..2998    +  repeat_region  AAV2 ITR (fragment): inverted terminal repeat of adeno-associated virus serotype 2 inverted
   3012..3169    +  CDS            lacZα (fragment): LacZα fragment of β-galactosidase; lacZ fragment
   3174..3602    +  rep_origin     f1 ori (sequence partly withheld): f1 bacteriophage origin of replication; arrow indicates direction of (+) strand synthesis
   3655..3759    +  promoter       AmpR promoter: bla
   3760..4620    +  CDS            AmpR: β-lactamase; bla; confers resistance to ampicillin, carbenicillin, and related antibiotics
   4791..5379    +  rep_origin     ori: high-copy-number ColE1/pMB1/pBR322/pUC origin of replication
>Addgene plasmid #219810 | pZac2.1-GfaABC1D -IgK-TurboID-HA | addgene full sequence | sequence record 439323 | Addgene NGS Result
AGCGCCCAATACGCAAACCGCCTCTCCCCGCGCGTTGGCCGATTCATTAATGCAGCTGGCACGACAGGTT
TCCCGACTGGAAAGCGGGCAGTGAGCGCAACGCAATTAATGTGAGTTAGCTCACTCATTAGGCACCCCAG
GCTTTACACTTTATGCTTCCGGCTCGTATGTTGTGTGGAATTGTGAGCGGATAACAATTTCACACAGGAA
ACAGCTATGACCATGATTACGCCAGATTTAATTAAGGCCTTAATTAGGCTGCGCGCTCGCTCGCTCACTG
AGGCCGCCCGGGCAAAGCCCGGGCGTCGGGCGACCTTTGGTCGCCCGGCCTCAGTGAGCGAGCGAGCGCG
CAGAGAGGGAGTGGCCAACTCCATCACTAGGGGTTCCTTGTAGTTAATGATTAACCCGCCATGCTACTTA
TCTACGTAGCCATGCTCTAGGAAGATCTAACATATCCTGGTGTGGAGTAGGGGACGCTGCTCTGACAGAG
GCTCGGGGGCCTGAGCTGGCTCTGTGAGCTGGGGAGGAGGCAGACAGCCAGGCCTTGTCTGCAAGCAGAC
CTGGCAGCATTGGGCTGGCCGCCCCCCAGGGCCTCCTCTTCATGCCCAGTGAATGACTCACCTTGGCACA
GACACAATGTTCGGGGTGGGCACAGTGCCTGCTTCCCGCCGCACCCCAGCCCCCCTCAAATGCCTTCCGA
GAAGCCCATTGAGCAGGGGGCTTGCATTGCACCCCAGCCTGACAGCCTGGCATCTTGGGATAAAAGCAGC
ACAGCCCCCTAGGGGCTGCCCTTGCTGTGTGGCGCCACCGGCGGTGGAGAACAAGGCTCTATTCAGCCTG
TGCCCAGGAAAGGGGATCAGGGGATGCCCAGGCATGGACAGTGGGTGGCAGGGGGGGAGAGGAGGGCTGT
CTGCTTCCCAGAAGTCCAAGGACACAAATGGGTGAGGGGAGAGCTCTCCCCATAGCTGGGCTGCGGCCCA
ACCCCACCCCCTCAGGCTATGCCAGGGGGTGTTGCCAGGGGCACCCGGGCATCGCCAGTCTAGCCCACTC
CTTCATAAAGCCCTCGCATCCCAGGAGCGAGCAGAGCCAGAGCAGGTTGGAGAGGAGACGCATCACCTCC
GCTGCTCGCAAGCTTTATTGCGGTAGTTTATCACAGTTAAATTGCTAACGCAGTCAGTGCTTCTGACACA
ACAGTCTCGAACTTAAGCTGCAGAAGTTGGTCGTGAGGCACTGGGCAGGTAAGTATCAAGGTTACAAGAC
AGGTTTAAGGAGACCAATAGAAACTGGGCTTGTCGAGACAGAGAAGACTCTTGCGTTTCTGATAGGCACC
TATTGGTCTTACTGACATCCACTTTGCCTTTCTCTCCACAGGTGTCCACTCCCAGTTCAATTACAGCTCT
TAAGGCTAGAGTACTTAATACGACTCACTATAGGCTAGCCTCGAGAATTCGCGGCCCAGGCGGCCCAGGC
CACCATGGAGACAGACACACTCCTGCTATGGGTACTGCTGCTCTGGGTTCCAGGTTCCACTGGTGACGCG
GCCCAGGAATTCACCATGAAAGACAATACTGTGCCTCTGAAGCTGATCGCTCTCCTGGCTAATGGCGAGT
TCCATAGTGGCGAACAGCTGGGAGAAACCCTGGGCATGTCCAGGGCCGCTATCAACAAGCACATTCAGAC
TCTGCGCGACTGGGGCGTGGACGTGTTCACCGTGCCCGGAAAGGGCTACTCTCTGCCCGAGCCTATCCCG
CTGCTGAACGCTAAACAGATTCTGGGACAGCTGGACGGCGGGAGCGTGGCAGTCCTGCCTGTGGTCGACT
CCACCAATCAGTACCTGCTGGATCGAATCGGCGAGCTGAAGAGTGGGGATGCTTGCATTGCAGAATATCA
GCAGGCAGGGAGAGGAAGCAGAGGGAGGAAATGGTTCTCTCCTTTTGGAGCTAACCTGTACCTGAGTATG
TTTTGGCGCCTGAAGCGGGGACCAGCAGCAATCGGCCTGGGCCCGGTCATCGGAATTGTCATGGCAGAAG
CGCTGCGAAAGCTGGGAGCAGACAAGGTGCGAGTCAAATGGCCCAATGACCTGTATCTGCAGGATAGAAA
GCTGGCAGGCATCCTGGTGGAGCTGGCCGGAATAACAGGCGATGCTGCACAGATCGTCATTGGCGCCGGG
ATTAACGTGGCTATGAGGCGCGTGGAGGAAAGCGTGGTCAATCAGGGCTGGATCACACTGCAGGAAGCAG
GGATTAACCTGGACAGGAATACTCTGGCCGCTACGCTGATCCGAGAGCTGCGGGCAGCCCTGGAACTGTT
CGAGCAGGAAGGCCTGGCTCCATATCTGCCACGGTGGGAGAAGCTGGATAACTTCATCAATAGACCCGTG
AAGCTGATCATTGGGGACAAAGAGATTTTCGGGATTAGCCGGGGGATTGATAAACAGGGAGCCCTGCTGC
TGGAACAGGACGGAGTTATCAAACCCTGGATGGGCGGAGAAATCAGTCTGCGGTCTGCCGAAAAGCTTTA
CCCTTACGATGTACCGGATTACGCATCTAGAGTCGACCCGGGCGGCCGCTTCGAGCAGACATGATAAGAT
ACATTGATGAGTTTGGACAAACCACAACTAGAATGCAGTGAAAAAAATGCTTTATTTGTGAAATTTGTGA
TGCTATTGCTTTATTTGTAACCATTATAAGCTGCAATAAACAAGTTAACAACAACAATTGCATTCATTTT
ATGTTTCAGGTTCAGGGGGAGATGTGGGAGGTTTTTTAAAGCAAGTAAAACCTCTACAAATGTGGTAAAA
TCGATAAGGATCTTCCTAGAGCATGGCTACGTAGATAAGTAGCATGGCGGGTTAATCATTAACTACAAGG
AACCCCTAGTGATGGAGTTGGCCACTCCCTCTCTGCGCGCTCGCTCGCTCACTGAGGCCGGGCGACCAAA
GGTCGCCCGACGCCCGGGCTTTGCCCGGGCGGCCTCAGTGAGCGAGCGAGCGCGCAGCCTTAATTAACCT
AATTCACTGGCCGTCGTTTTACAACGTCGTGACTGGGAAAACCCTGGCGTTACCCAACTTAATCGCCTTG
CAGCACATCCCCCTTTCGCCAGCTGGCGTAATAGCGAAGAGGCCCGCACCGATCGCCCTTCCCAACAGTT
GCGCAGCCTGAATGGCGAATGGG
[124 nt withheld, positions 3174-3297]
C
[91 nt withheld, positions 3299-3389]
A
[49 nt withheld, positions 3391-3439]
CCTTTGACGTTGGAGTCCACGTTCTTT
[37 nt withheld, positions 3467-3503]
ACCCTATCTCGGTCTATTCTTTTGATTTATAAGGGATTTTGCCGATTTCGGCCTATTGGTTAAAAAATGA
GCTGATTTAACAAAAATTTAACGCGAATTTTAACAAAATATTAACGCTTACAATTTAGGTGGCACTTTTC
GGGGAAATGTGCGCGGAACCCCTATTTGTTTATTTTTCTAAATACATTCAAATATGTATCCGCTCATGAG
ACAATAACCCTGATAAATGCTTCAATAATATTGAAAAAGGAAGAGTATGAGTATTCAACATTTCCGTGTC
GCCCTTATTCCCTTTTTTGCGGCATTTTGCCTTCCTGTTTTTGCTCACCCAGAAACGCTGGTGAAAGTAA
AAGATGCTGAAGATCAGTTGGGTGCACGAGTGGGTTACATCGAACTGGATCTCAACAGCGGTAAGATCCT
TGAGAGTTTTCGCCCCGAAGAACGTTTTCCAATGATGAGCACTTTTAAAGTTCTGCTATGTGGCGCGGTA
TTATCCCGTATTGACGCCGGGCAAGAGCAACTCGGTCGCCGCATACACTATTCTCAGAATGACTTGGTTG
AGTACTCACCAGTCACAGAAAAGCATCTTACGGATGGCATGACAGTAAGAGAATTATGCAGTGCTGCCAT
AACCATGAGTGATAACACTGCGGCCAACTTACTTCTGACAACGATCGGAGGACCGAAGGAGCTAACCGCT
TTTTTGCACAACATGGGGGATCATGTAACTCGCCTTGATCGTTGGGAACCGGAGCTGAATGAAGCCATAC
CAAACGACGAGCGTGACACCACGATGCCTGTAGCAATGGCAACAACGTTGCGCAAACTATTAACTGGCGA
ACTACTTACTCTAGCTTCCCGGCAACAATTAATAGACTGGATGGAGGCGGATAAAGTTGCAGGACCACTT
CTGCGCTCGGCCCTTCCGGCTGGCTGGTTTATTGCTGATAAATCTGGAGCCGGTGAGCGTGGGTCTCGCG
GTATCATTGCAGCACTGGGGCCAGATGGTAAGCCCTCCCGTATCGTAGTTATCTACACGACGGGGAGTCA
GGCAACTATGGATGAACGAAATAGACAGATCGCTGAGATAGGTGCCTCACTGATTAAGCATTGGTAACTG
TCAGACCAAGTTTACTCATATATACTTTAGATTGATTTAAAACTTCATTTTTAATTTAAAAGGATCTAGG
TGAAGATCCTTTTTGATAATCTCATGACCAAAATCCCTTAACGTGAGTTTTCGTTCCACTGAGCGTCAGA
CCCCGTAGAAAAGATCAAAGGATCTTCTTGAGATCCTTTTTTTCTGCGCGTAATCTGCTGCTTGCAAACA
AAAAAACCACCGCTACCAGCGGTGGTTTGTTTGCCGGATCAAGAGCTACCAACTCTTTTTCCGAAGGTAA
CTGGCTTCAGCAGAGCGCAGATACCAAATACTGTTCTTCTAGTGTAGCCGTAGTTAGGCCACCACTTCAA
GAACTCTGTAGCACCGCCTACATACCTCGCTCTGCTAATCCTGTTACCAGTGGCTGCTGCCAGTGGCGAT
AAGTCGTGTCTTACCGGGTTGGACTCAAGACGATAGTTACCGGATAAGGCGCAGCGGTCGGGCTGAACGG
GGGGTTCGTGCACACAGCCCAGCTTGGAGCGAACGACCTACACCGAACTGAGATACCTACAGCGTGAGCT
ATGAGAAAGCGCCACGCTTCCCGAAGGGAGAAAGGCGGACAGGTATCCGGTAAGCGGCAGGGTCGGAACA
GGAGAGCGCACGAGGGAGCTTCCAGGGGGAAACGCCTGGTATCTTTATAGTCCTGTCGGGTTTCGCCACC
TCTGACTTGAGCGTCGATTTTTGTGATGCTCGTCAGGGGGGCGGAGCCTATGGAAAAACGCCAGCAACGC
GGCCTTTTTACGGTTCCTGGCCTTTTGCTGGCCTTTTGCTCACATGTTCTTTCCTGCGTTATCCCCTGAT
TCTGTGGATAACCGTATTACCGCCTTTGAGTGAGCTGATACCGCTCGCCGCAGCCGAACGACCGAGCGCA
GCGAGTCAGTGAGCGAGGAAGCGGAAG
